>Addgene plasmid #148271 | pnEA-NpM-DmThor_50-83-R56E-GB1_AA | depositor full sequence | sequence record 290719 | Full Sequence
TTCTTGAAGACGAAAGGGCCTCGTGATACGCCTATTTTTATAGGTTAATGTCATGATAATAATGGTTTCT
TAGACGTCAGGTGGCACTTTTCGGGGAAATGTGCGCGGAACCCCTATTTGTTTATTTTTCTAAATACATT
CAAATATGTATCCGCTCATGAGACAATAACCCTGATAAATGCTTCAATAATATTGAAAAAGGAAGAGTAT
GAGTATTCAACATTTCCGTGTCGCCCTTATTCCCTTTTTTGCGGCATTTTGCCTTCCTGTTTTTGCTCAC
CCAGAAACGCTGGTGAAAGTAAAAGATGCTGAAGATCAGTTGGGTGCACGAGTGGGTTACATCGAACTGG
ATCTCAACAGCGGTAAGATCCTTGAGAGTTTTCGCCCCGAAGAACGTTTTCCAATGATGAGCACTTTTAA
AGTTCTGCTATGTGGCGCGGTATTATCCCGTGTTGACGCCGGGCAAGAGCAACTCGGTCGCCGCATACAC
TATTCTCAGAATGACTTGGTTGAGTACTCACCAGTCACAGAAAAGCATCTTACGGATGGCATGACAGTAA
GAGAATTATGCAGTGCTGCCATAACCATGAGTGATAACACTGCGGCCAACTTACTTCTGACAACGATCGG
AGGACCGAAGGAGCTAACCGCTTTTTTGCACAACATGGGGGATCATGTAACTCGCCTTGATCGTTGGGAA
CCGGAGCTGAATGAAGCCATACCAAACGACGAGCGTGACACCACGATGCCTGCAGCAATGGCAACAACGT
TGCGCAAACTATTAACTGGCGAACTACTTACTCTAGCTTCCCGGCAACAATTAATAGACTGGATGGAGGC
GGATAAAGTTGCAGGACCACTTCTGCGCTCGGCCCTTCCGGCTGGCTGGTTTATTGCTGATAAATCTGGA
GCCGGTGAGCGTGGGTCTCGCGGTATCATTGCAGCACTGGGGCCAGATGGTAAGCCCTCCCGTATCGTAG
TTATCTACACGACGGGGAGTCAGGCAACTATGGATGAACGAAATAGACAGATCGCTGAGATAGGTGCCTC
ACTGATTAAGCATTGGTAACTGTCAGACCAAGTTTACTCATATATACTTTAGATTGATTTAAAACTTCAT
TTTTAATTTAAAAGGATCTAGGTGAAGATCCTTTTTGATAATCTCATGACCAAAATCCCTTAACGTGAGT
TTTCGTTCCACTGAGCGTCAGACCCCGTAGAAAAGATCAAAGGATCTTCTTGAGATCCTTTTTTTCTGCG
CGTAATCTGCTGCTTGCAAACAAAAAAACCACCGCTACCAGCGGTGGTTTGTTTGCCGGATCAAGAGCTA
CCAACTCTTTTTCCGAAGGTAACTGGCTTCAGCAGAGCGCAGATACCAAATACTGTCCTTCTAGTGTAGC
CGTAGTTAGGCCACCACTTCAAGAACTCTGTAGCACCGCCTACATACCTCGCTCTGCTAATCCTGTTACC
AGTGGCTGCTGCCAGTGGCGATAAGTCGTGTCTTACCGGGTTGGACTCAAGACGATAGTTACCGGATAAG
GCGCAGCGGTCGGGCTGAACGGGGGGTTCGTGCACACAGCCCAGCTTGGAGCGAACGACCTACACCGAAC
TGAGATACCTACAGCGTGAGCTATGAGAAAGCGCCACGCTTCCCGAAGGGAGAAAGGCGGACAGGTATCC
GGTAAGCGGCAGGGTCGGAACAGGAGAGCGCACGAGGGAGCTTCCAGGGGGAAACGCCTGGTATCTTTAT
AGTCCTGTCGGGTTTCGCCACCTCTGACTTGAGCGTCGATTTTTGTGATGCTCGTCAGGGGGGCGGAGCC
TATGGAAAAACGCCAGCAACGCGGCCTTTTTACGGTTCCTGGCCTTTTGCTGGCCTTTTGCTCACATGTT
CTTTCCTGCGTTATCCCCTGATTCTGTGGATAACCGTATTACCGCCTTTGAGTGAGCTGATACCGCTCGC
CGCAGCCGAACGACCGAGCGCAGCGAGTCAGTGAGCGAGGAAGCGGAAGAGCGCCTGATGCGGTATTTTC
TCCTTACGCATCTGTGCGGTATTTCACACCGCATATATGGTGCACTCTCAGTACAATCTGCTCTGATGCC
GCATAGTTAAGCCAGTATACACTCCGCTATCGCTACGTGACTGGGTCATGGCTGCGCCCCGACACCCGCC
AACACCCGCTGACGCGCCCTGACGGGCTTGTCTGCTCCCGGCATCCGCTTACAGACAAGCTGTGACCGTC
TCCGGGAGCTGCATGTGTCAGAGGTTTTCACCGTCATCACCGAAACGCGCGAGGCAGCTGCGGTAAAGCT
CATCAGCGTGGTCGTGAAGCGATTCACAGATGTCTGCCTGTTCATCCGCGTCCAGCTCGTTGAGTTTCTC
CAGAAGCGTTAATGTCTGGCTTCTGATAAAGCGGGCCATGTTAAGGGCGGTTTTTTCCTGTTTGGTCACT
GATGCCTCCGTGTAAGGGGGATTTCTGTTCATGGGGGTAATGATACCGATGAAACGAGAGAGGATGCTCA
CGATACGGGTTACTGATGATGAACATGCCCGGTTACTGGAACGTTGTGAGGGTAAACAACTGGCGGTATG
GATGCGGCGGGACCAGAGAAAAATCACTCAGGGTCAATGCCAGCGCTTCGTTAATACAGATGTAGGTGTT
CCACAGGGTAGCCAGCAGCATCCTGCGATGCAGATCCGGAACATAATGGTGCAGGGCGCTGACTTCCGCG
TTTCCAGACTTTACGAAACACGGAAACCGAAGACCATTCATGTTGTTGCTCAGGTCGCAGACGTTTTGCA
GCAGCAGTCGCTTCACGTTCGCTCGCGTATCGGTGATTCATTCTGCTAACCAGTAAGGCAACCCCGCCAG
CCTAGCCGGGTCCTCAACGACAGGAGCACGATCATGCGCACCCGTGGCCAGGACCCAACGCTGCCCGAGA
TGCGCCGCGTGCGGCTGCTGGAGATGGCGGACGCGATGGATATGTTCTGCCAAGGGTTGGTTTGCGCATT
CACAGTTCTCCGCAAGAATTGATTGGCTCCAATTCTTGGAGTGGTGAATCCGTTAGCGAGGTGCCGCCGG
CTTCCATTCAGGTCGAGGTGGCCCGGCTCCATGCACCGCGACGCAACGCGGGGAGGCAGACAAGGTATAG
GGCGGCGCCTACAATCCATGCCAACCCGTTCCATGTGCTCGCCGAGGCGGCATAAATCGCCGTGACGATC
AGCGGTCCAGTGATCGAAGTTAGGCTGGTAAGAGCCGCGAGCGATCCTTGAAGCTGTCCCTGATGGTCGT
CATCTACCTGCCTGGACAGCATGGCCTGCAACGCGGGCATCCCGATGCCGCCGGAAGCGAGAAGAATCAT
AATGGGGAAGGCCATCCAGCCTCGCGTCGCGAACGCCAGCAAGACGTAGCCCAGCGCGTCGGCCGCCATG
CCGGCGATAATGGCCTGCTTCTCGCCGAAACGTTTGGTGGCGGGACCAGTGACGAAGGCTTGAGCGAGGG
CGTGCAAGATTCCGAATACCGCAAGCGACAGGCCGATCATCGTCGCGCTCCAGCGAAAGCGGTCCTCGCC
GAAAATGACCCAGAGCGCTGCCGGCACCTGTCCTACGAGTTGCATGATAAAGAAGACAGTCATAAGTGCG
GCGACGATAGTCATGCCCCGCGCCCACCGGAAGGAGCTGACTGGGTTGAAGGCTCTCAAGGGCATCGGTC
GAGATCCCGGTGCCTAATGAGTGAGCTAACTTACATTAATTGCGTTGCGCTCACTGCCCGCTTTCCAGTC
GGGAAACCTGTCGTGCCAGCTGCATTAATGAATCGGCCAACGCGCGGGGAGAGGCGGTTTGCGTATTGGG
CGCCAGGGTGGTTTTTCTTTTCACCAGTGAGACGGGCAACAGCTGATTGCCCTTCACCGCCTGGCCCTGA
GAGAGTTGCAGCAAGCGGTCCACGCTGGTTTGCCCCAGCAGGCGAAAATCCTGTTTGATGGTGGTTAACG
GCGGGATATAACATGAGCTGTCTTCGGTATCGTCGTATCCCACTACCGAGATATCCGCACCAACGCGCAG
CCCGGACTCGGTAATGGCGCGCATTGCGCCCAGCGCCATCTGATCGTTGGCAACCAGCATCGCAGTGGGA
ACGATGCCCTCATTCAGCATTTGCATGGTTTGTTGAAAACCGGACATGGCACTCCAGTCGCCTTCCCGTT
CCGCTATCGGCTGAATTTGATTGCGAGTGAGATATTTATGCCAGCCAGCCAGACGCAGACGCGCCGAGAC
AGAACTTAATGGGCCCGCTAACAGCGCGATTTGCTGGTGACCCAATGCGACCAGATGCTCCACGCCCAGT
CGCGTACCGTCTTCATGGGAGAAAATAATACTGTTGATGGGTGTCTGGTCAGAGACATCAAGAAATAACG
CCGGAACATTAGTGCAGGCAGCTTCCACAGCAATGGCATCCTGGTCATCCAGCGGATAGTTAATGATCAG
CCCACTGACGCGTTGCGCGAGAAGATTGTGCACCGCCGCTTTACAGGCTTCGACGCCGCTTCGTTCTACC
ATCGACACCACCACGCTGGCACCCAGTTGATCGGCGCGAGATTTAATCGCCGCGACAATTTGCGACGGCG
CGTGCAGGGCCAGACTGGAGGTGGCAACGCCAATCAGCAACGACTGTTTGCCCGCCAGTTGTTGTGCCAC
GCGGTTGGGAATGTAATTCAGCTCCGCCATCGCCGCTTCCACTTTTTCCCGCGTTTTCGCAGAAACGTGG
CTGGCCTGGTTCACCACGCGGGAAACGGTCTGATAAGAGACACCGGCATACTCTGCGACATCGTATAACG
TTACTGGTTTCACATTCACCACCCTGAATTGACTCTCTTCCGGGCGCTATCATGCCATACCGCGAAAGGT
TTTGCGCCATTCGATGGTGTCCGGGATCTCGACGCTCTCCCTTATGCGACTCCTGCATTAGGAAGCAGCC
CAGTAGTAGGTTGAGGCCGTTGAGCACCGCCGCCGCAAGGAATGGTGCATGCAAGGAGATGGCGCCCAAC
AGTCCCCCGGCCACGGGGCCTGCCACCATACCCACGCCGAAACAAGCGCTCATGAGCCCGAAGTGGCGAG
CCCGATCTTCCCCATCGGTGATGTCGGCGATATAGGCGCCAGCAACCGCACCTGTGGCGCCGGTGATGCC
GGCCACGATGCGTCCGGCGTAGAGGATCGAGATCTCGATCCCGCGAAATTAATACGACTCACTATAGGGG
AATTGTGAGCGGATAACAATTCCCCACTAGTAATAATTTTGTTTAACTTTAAGAAGGAGATATACCATGG
AAACTGAAGAAGGTAAACTGGTAATCTGGATTAACGGCGATAAAGGCTATAACGGTCTCGCTGAAGTCGG
TAAGAAATTCGAGAAAGATACCGGAATTAAAGTCACCGTTGAGCATCCGGATAAACTGGAAGAGAAATTC
CCACAGGTTGCGGCAACTGGCGATGGCCCTGACATTATCTTCTGGGCACACGACCGCTTTGGTGGCTACG
CTCAATCTGGCCTGTTGGCTGAAATCACCCCGGACAAAGCGTTCCAGGACAAGCTGTATCCGTTTACCTG
GGATGCCGTACGTTACAACGGCAAGCTGATTGCTTACCCGATCGCTGTTGAAGCGTTATCGCTGATTTAT
AACAAAGACCTGCTGCCGAACCCGCCAAAAACCTGGGAAGAGATCCCGGCGCTGGATAAAGAACTGAAAG
CGAAAGGTAAGAGCGCCCTGATGTTCAACCTGCAAGAACCGTACTTCACCTGGCCGCTGATTGCTGCTGA
CGGGGGTTATGCGTTCAAGTATGAAAACGGCAAGTACGACATTAAAGACGTGGGCGTGGATAACGCTGGC
GCGAAAGCGGGTCTGACCTTCCTGGTTGACCTGATTAAAAACAAACACATGAATGCAGACACCGATTACT
CCATCGCAGAAGCTGCCTTTAATAAAGGCGAAACAGCGATGACCATCAACGGCCCGTGGGCATGGTCCAA
CATCGACACCAGCAAAGTGAATTATGGTGTAACGGTACTGCCGACCTTCAAGGGTCAACCATCCAAACCG
TTCGTTGGCGTGCTGAGCGCAGGTATTAACGCCGCCAGTCCGAACAAAGAGCTGGCGAAAGAGTTCCTCG
AAAACTATCTGCTGACTGATGAAGGTCTGGAAGCGGTTAATAAAGACAAACCGCTGGGTGCCGTAGCGCT
GAAGTCTTACGAGGAAGAGTTGGCGAAAGATCCACGTATTGCCGCCACGATGGAAAACGCCCAGAAAGGT
GAAATCATGCCGAACATCCCGCAGATGTCCGCTTTCTGGTATGCCGTGCGTACTGCGGTGATCAACGCCG
CCAGCGGTCGTCAGACTGTCGATGAAGCCCTTAAAGACGCGCAGACTGGTACCGGCAGCGGCCTGGAAGT
TCTGTTCCAGGGGCCCCATATGACCAAACTTATCTACGAGGAGGCTTTCATGAAGAATCTCCGTGGCTCC
CCATTGAGCCAAACTCCGCCGTCCAACGTGCCCAGTTGCTTGCTGAGGGGAACTGCTAGCATGCAGTACA
AACTTATCCTGAACGGTAAAACCCTGAAAGGTGAAACCACCACCGAAGCTGTTGACGCTGCTACCGCGGA
AAAAGTTTTCAAACAGTACGCTAACGACAACGGTGTTGACGGTGAATGGACCTACGACGACGCTACCAAA
ACCTACACCGTAACGGAATGAGTTGGCTGCTGCCACCGCTGAGCAATAACTAGCATAACCCCTTGGGGCC
TCTAAACGGGTCTTGAGGGGTTTTTTGCTGAAAGGAGGAACTATATCCGGATATCCCGCAAGAGGCCCGG
CAGTACCGGCATAACCAAGCCTATGCCTACAGCATCCAGGGTGACGGTGCCGAGGATGACGATGAGCGCA
TTGTTAGATTTCATACACGGTGCCTGACTGCGTTAGCAATTTAACTGTGATAAACTACCGCATTAAAGCT
TATCGATGATAAGCTGTCAAACATGAGAA
Features (pLannotate 1.2.2; 20 found; start..end, strand, type, name):
    104..208     +  promoter       AmpR promoter: bla
    209..1069    +  CDS            AmpR: β-lactamase; bla; confers resistance to ampicillin, carbenicillin, and related antibiotics
   1240..1828    +  rep_origin     ori: high-copy-number ColE1/pMB1/pBR322/pUC origin of replication
   2014..2156    -  misc_feature   bom: basis of mobility region from pBR322
   2258..2449    -  CDS            rop: Rop protein, which maintains plasmids at low copy number; rop
   2466..2846    +  CDS            YPB1_ECOLX: Protein predicted: Swiss-Prot protein existence level 4. From Escherichia coli.
   3088..3712    -  CDS            TcR (fragment): tetracycline efflux protein; tet; confers resistance to tetracycline
   3727..3748    -  protein_bind   CAP binding site: CAP binding activates transcription in the presence of cAMP. E. coli catabolite activator protein
   3761..4843    -  CDS            lacI: lac repressor; lacI; The lac repressor binds to the lac operator to inhibit transcription in E. coli. This inhibition can be relieved by adding lactose or isopropyl-β-D-thiogalactopyranoside (IPTG).
   4844..4921    -  promoter       lacI promoter: lacI
   4929..5208    -  CDS            TcR (fragment): tetracycline efflux protein; tet; confers resistance to tetracycline
   5230..5248    +  promoter       T7 promoter: promoter for bacteriophage T7 RNA polymerase
   5249..5273    +  protein_bind   lac operator: The lac repressor binds to the lac operator to inhibit transcription in E. coli. This inhibition can be relieved by adding lactose or isopropyl-β-D-thiogalactopyranoside (IPTG). lac repressor encoded by lacI
   5288..5310    +  RBS            RBS: efficient ribosome binding site from bacteriophage T7 gene 10 (Olins and Rangwala, 1989)
   5321..6417    +  CDS            MBP (fragment): maltose binding protein from E. coli; malE (mutated); This version of the gene does not encode a signal sequence, so MBP will remain in the cytosol.
   6577..6734    +  CDS            GB1 (fragment): B1 domain of Streptococcal protein G effective as a solubilizing fusion partner (Cheng and Patel, 2004)
   6739..6762    +  CDS            SET1 (fragment): solubility-enhancement tag derived from T7 phage gene 10B
   6770..6817    +  terminator     T7 terminator: transcription terminator for bacteriophage T7 RNA polymerase
   6840..6944    -  CDS            TcR (fragment): tetracycline efflux protein; tet; confers resistance to tetracycline
   6992..7020    -  promoter       tet promoter: E. coli promoter for tetracycline efflux protein gene
