[The description below was written by a language model from this plasmid's Addgene catalogue record and pLannotate feature annotations shown in this document.]
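Description:
pnEA-NpM-DmThor_50-83-R56E-GB1_AA is a 7,029-nt bacterial expression plasmid for producing a short fragment of the Drosophila melanogaster 4E-BP protein Thor in E. coli. The catalogue lists the backbone as unknown, but the annotated features show a pET-like, pBR322-derived architecture. It has a ColE1/pMB1-type origin with the bom mobility region and the rop gene, which holds copy number down and agrees with the low-copy designation in the record. Selection is by ampicillin through the bla gene and its own promoter. Several disrupted pieces of the tetracycline resistance gene and its promoter remain as backbone remnants and would not be expected to confer resistance.

Expression is driven by a T7 promoter followed by a lac operator and the phage T7 gene 10 ribosome binding site, and it ends at a T7 terminator. A plasmid-borne lacI gene supplies repressor, so transcription is IPTG-inducible in hosts that provide T7 RNA polymerase. The open reading frame begins with a cytosolic, signal-sequence-free maltose binding protein and ends with the GB1 domain of streptococcal protein G, both solubility-enhancing fusion partners. A short stretch after GB1 is matched by the annotation tool to a T7 gene 10B-derived solubility tag. The Thor insert, residues 50–83 carrying an R56E substitution, is not annotated itself but presumably occupies the unannotated gap between MBP and GB1. The record does not state whether protease cleavage sites or linkers flank it. The associated publication concerns the structure of 4E-BP translational inhibitors bound to eIF4E, which suggests the mutant peptide was made as recombinant protein for studying that interaction.
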