Addgene plasmid #148271: pnEA-NpM-DmThor_50-83-R56E-GB1_AA
Purpose: Bacterial Expression of DmThor_50-83-R56E
Depositing lab: Elisa Izaurralde. Depositing organization: Max Planck Institute for Developmental Biology. Publication: Molecular architecture of 4E-BP translational inhibitors bound to eIF4E. Peter D, Igreja C, Weber R, Wohlbold L, Weiler C, Ebertsch L, Weichenrieder O, Izaurralde E. Mol Cell. 2015 Mar 19;57(6):1074-87. doi: 10.1016/j.molcel.2015.01.017. Epub 2015 Feb 19. PubMed 25702871.
Backbone
  Vector backbone: Unknown
  Vector type: Bacterial Expression
Growth in bacteria
  Bacterial resistance: Ampicillin, 100 μg/mL
  Growth temperature: 37°C
  Growth strain: DH5alpha
  Copy number: Low Copy
Gene/Insert
  Gene/Insert name: DmThor_50-83-R56E
  Species: D. melanogaster (fly)
  Entrez Gene: Thor (a.k.a. Dmel_CG8846, 153432_at, 43-BP, 4E-BP, 4E-BP1, 4EBP, 4e-BP, 4e-bp, 4eBP, 4ebp, BcDNA.HL08053, BcDNA:HL08053, CG8846, CT8705, Dm 4E-BP, Dmel\CG8846, Phas1, Thor/EIF4EBP, anon-WO0172774.158, d4E-BP, d4E-BP1, d4EBP, d4e-bp, d4eBP, dthor, eIF4E-BP, l(2)06270, l(2)k07736, l(2)k13517, pp20, thor)
  Cloning method: Unknown
Terms and licenses: Academic/Nonprofit Terms; Industry Terms: Not Available to Industry
Depositor comments: sequence extracted from NCBI:NM_057947.4 Plasmids from this collection were made available to the research community and donated after the lab closed. Please note that the sequence provided by the depositing laboratory may be theoretical/predicted or based on Sanger sequencing results. There may be discrepancies between sequencing results obtained by Addgene and the depositor sequence. If an Addgene verified sequence is not available, please contact before placing your order to request that our lab fully sequence the plasmid.
How to cite: pnEA-NpM-DmThor_50-83-R56E-GB1_AA was a gift from Elisa Izaurralde (Addgene plasmid # 148271 ; http://n2t.net/addgene:148271 ; RRID:Addgene_148271)
